>Addgene plasmid #226654 | pAM232 | addgene full sequence | sequence record 450586 | Addgene NGS Result
ATAGGCGCCAGCAACCGCACCTGTGGCGCCGGTGATGCCGGCCACGATGCGTCCGGCGTAGAGGATCGAG
ATCTCGATCCCGCGAAATTAATACGACTCACTATAGGGGAATTGTGAGCGGATAACAATTCCCCTCTAGA
AATAATTTTGTTTAACTTTAAGAAGGAGATATACATATGGCTTCTGGAGCCGATTCAAAAGGTGATGACC
TATCAACAGCCATTCTCAAACAGAAGAACCGTCCCAATCGGTTAATTGTTGATGAAGCCATCAATGAGGA
CAACAGTGTGGTGTCCTTGTCCCAGCCCAAGATGGATGAATTGCAGTTGTTCCGAGGTGACACAGTGTTG
CTGAAAGGAAAGAAGAGACGAGAAGCTGTTTGCATCGTCCTTTCTGATGATACTTGTTCTGATGAGAAGA
TTCGGATGAATAGAGTTGTTCGGAATAACCTTCGTGTACGCCTAGGGGATGTCATCAGCATCCAGCCATG
CCCTGATGTGAAGTACGGCAAACGTATCCATGTGCTGCCCATTGATGACACAGTGGAAGGCATTACTGGT
AATCTCTTCGAGGTATACCTTAAGCCGTACTTCCTGGAAGCGTATCGACCCATCCGGAAAGGAGACATTT
TTCTTGTCCGTGGTGGGATGCGTGCTGTGGAGTTCAAAGTGGTGGAAACAGATCCTAGCCCTTATTGCAT
TGTTGCTCCAGACACAGTGATCCACTGCGAAGGGGAGCCTATCAAACGAGAGGATGAGGAAGAGTCCTTG
AATGAAGTAGGGTATGATGACATTGGTGGCTGCAGGAAGCAGCTAGCTCAGATAAAGGAGATGGTGGAAC
TGCCCCTGAGACATCCTGCCCTCTTTAAGGCAATTGGTGTGAAGCCTCCTAGAGGAATCCTGCTTTACGG
ACCTCCTGGAACAGGAAAGACCCTGATTGCTCGAGCTGTAGCAAATGAGACTGGAGCCTTCTTCTTCTTG
ATCAATGGTCCTGAGATCATGAGCAAATTGGCTGGTGAGTCTGAGAGCAACCTTCGTAAAGCCTTTGAGG
AGGCTGAGAAGAATGCTCCTGCCATCATCTTCATTGATGAGCTAGATGCCATCGCTCCCAAAAGAGAGAA
AACTCATGGCGAGGTGGAGCGGCGCATTGTATCACAGTTGTTGACCCTCATGGATGGCCTAAAGCAGAGG
GCACATGTGATTGTTATGGCAGCAACCAACAGACCCAACAGCATTGACCCAGCTCTACGGCGATTTGGTC
GCTTTGACAGGGAGGTAGATATTGGAATTCCTGATGCTACAGGACGCTTAGAGATTCTTCAGATCCATAC
CAAGAACATGAAGCTGGCAGATGATGTGGACCTGGAACAGGTAGCCAATGAGACTCACGGGCATGTGGGT
GCTGACTTAGCAGCCCTGTGCTCAGAGGCTGCTCTGCAAGCCATCCGCAAGAAGATGGATCTCATTGACC
TAGAGGATGAGACCATTGATGCCGAGGTCATGAACTCTCTAGCAGTTACTATGGATGACTTCCGGTGGGC
CTTGAGCCAGAGTAACCCATCAGCACTGCGGGAAACCGTGGTAGAGGTGCCACAGGTAACCTGGGAAGAC
ATCGGGGGCCTAGAGGATGTCAAACGTGAGCTACAGGAGCTGGTCCAGTATCCTGTGGAGCACCCAGACA
AATTCCTGAAGTTTGGCATGACACCTTCCAAGGGAGTTCTGTTCTATGGACCTCCTGGCTGTGGGAAAAC
TTTGTTGGCCAAAGCCATTGCTAATGAATGCCAGGCCAACTTCATCTCCATCAAGGGTCCTGAGCTGCTC
ACCATGTGGTTTGGGGAGTCTGAGGCCAATGTCAGAGAAATCTTTGACAAGGCCCGCCAAGCTGCCCCCT
GTGTGCTATTCTTTGATGAGCTGGATTCGATTGCCAAGGCTCGTGGAGGTAACATTGGAGATGGTGGTGG
GGCTGCTGACCGAGTCATCAACCAGATCCTGACAGAAATGGATGGCATGTCCACAAAAAAAAATGTGTTC
ATCATTGGCGCTACCAACCGGCCTGACATCATTGATCCTGCCATCCTCAGACCTGGCCGTCTTGATCAGC
TCATCTACATCCCACTTCCTGATGAGAAGTCCCGTGTTGCCATCCTCAAGGCTAACCTGCGCAAGTCCCC
AGTTGCCAAGGATGTGGACTTGGAGTTCCTGGCTAAAATGACTAATGGCTTCTCTGGAGCTGACCTGACA
GAGATTTGCCAGCGTGCTTGCAAGCTGGCCATCCGTGAATCCATCGAGAGTGAGATTAGGCGAGAACGAG
AGAGGCAGACAAACCCATCAGCCATGGAGGTAGAAGAGGATGATCCAGTGCCTGAGATCCGTCGAGATCA
CTTTGAAGAAGCCATGCGCTTTGCGCGCCGTTCTGTCAGTGACAATGACATTCGGAAGTATGAGATGTTT
GCCCAGACCCTTCAGCAGAGTCGGGGCTTTGGCAGCTTCAGATTCCCTTCAGGGAACCAGGGTGGAGCTG
GCCCCAGTCAGGGCAGTGGAGGCGGCACAGGTGGCAGTGTATACACAGAAGACAATGATGATGACCTGTA
TGGCGATTATAAAGATGATGATGATAAATAGGACAAGCTTGCGGCCGCACTCGAGCACCACCACCACCAC
CACTGAGATCCGGCTGCTAACAAAGCCCGAAAGGAAGCTGAGTTGGCTGCTGCCACCGCTGAGCAATAAC
TAGCATAACCCCTTGGGGCCTCTAAACGGGTCTTGAGGGGTTTTTTGCTGAAAGGAGGAACTATATCCGG
ATTGGCGAATGGG
[124 nt withheld, positions 2814-2937]
C
[91 nt withheld, positions 2939-3029]
A
[49 nt withheld, positions 3031-3079]
CCTTTGACGTTGGAGTCCACGTTCTTT
[37 nt withheld, positions 3107-3143]
ACCCTATCTCGGTCTATTCTTTTGATTTATAAGGGATTTTGCCGATTTCGGCCTATTGGTTAAAAAATGA
GCTGATTTAACAAAAATTTAACGCGAATTTTAACAAAATATTAACGCTTACAATTTAGGTGGCACTTTTC
GGGGAAATGTGCGCGGAACCCCTATTTGTTTATTTTTCTAAATACATTCAAATATGTATCCGCTCATGAA
TTAATTCTTAGAAAAACTCATCGAGCATCAAATGAAACTGCAATTTATTCATATCAGGATTATCAATACC
ATATTTTTGAAAAAGCCGTTTCTGTAATGAAGGAGAAAACTCACCGAGGCAGTTCCATAGGATGGCAAGA
TCCTGGTATCGGTCTGCGATTCCGACTCGTCCAACATCAATACAACCTATTAATTTCCCCTCGTCAAAAA
TAAGGTTATCAAGTGAGAAATCACCATGAGTGACGACTGAATCCGGTGAGAATGGCAAAAGTTTATGCAT
TTCTTTCCAGACTTGTTCAACAGGCCAGCCATTACGCTCGTCATCAAAATCACTCGCATCAACCAAACCG
TTATTCATTCGTGATTGCGCCTGAGCGAGACGAAATACGCGATCGCTGTTAAAAGGACAATTACAAACAG
GAATCGAATGCAACCGGCGCAGGAACACTGCCAGCGCATCAACAATATTTTCACCTGAATCAGGATATTC
TTCTAATACCTGGAATGCTGTTTTCCCGGGGATCGCAGTGGTGAGTAACCATGCATCATCAGGAGTACGG
ATAAAATGCTTGATGGTCGGAAGAGGCATAAATTCCGTCAGCCAGTTTAGTCTGACCATCTCATCTGTAA
CATCATTGGCAACGCTACCTTTGCCATGTTTCAGAAACAACTCTGGCGCATCGGGCTTCCCATACAATCG
ATAGATTGTCGCACCTGATTGCCCGACATTATCGCGAGCCCATTTATACCCATATAAATCAGCATCCATG
TTGGAATTTAATCGCGGCCTAGAGCAAGACGTTTCCCGTTGAATATGGCTCATAACACCCCTTGTATTAC
TGTTTATGTAAGCAGACAGTTTTATTGTTCATGACCAAAATCCCTTAACGTGAGTTTTCGTTCCACTGAG
CGTCAGACCCCGTAGAAAAGATCAAAGGATCTTCTTGAGATCCTTTTTTTCTGCGCGTAATCTGCTGCTT
GCAAACAAAAAAACCACCGCTACCAGCGGTGGTTTGTTTGCCGGATCAAGAGCTACCAACTCTTTTTCCG
AAGGTAACTGGCTTCAGCAGAGCGCAGATACCAAATACTGTCCTTCTAGTGTAGCCGTAGTTAGGCCACC
ACTTCAAGAACTCTGTAGCACCGCCTACATACCTCGCTCTGCTAATCCTGTTACCAGTGGCTGCTGCCAG
TGGCGATAAGTCGTGTCTTACCGGGTTGGACTCAAGACGATAGTTACCGGATAAGGCGCAGCGGTCGGGC
TGAACGGGGGGTTCGTGCACACAGCCCAGCTTGGAGCGAACGACCTACACCGAACTGAGATACCTACAGC
GTGAGCTATGAGAAAGCGCCACGCTTCCCGAAGGGAGAAAGGCGGACAGGTATCCGGTAAGCGGCAGGGT
CGGAACAGGAGAGCGCACGAGGGAGCTTCCAGGGGGAAACGCCTGGTATCTTTATAGTCCTGTCGGGTTT
CGCCACCTCTGACTTGAGCGTCGATTTTTGTGATGCTCGTCAGGGGGGCGGAGCCTATGGAAAAACGCCA
GCAACGCGGCCTTTTTACGGTTCCTGGCCTTTTGCTGGCCTTTTGCTCACATGTTCTTTCCTGCGTTATC
CCCTGATTCTGTGGATAACCGTATTACCGCCTTTGAGTGAGCTGATACCGCTCGCCGCAGCCGAACGACC
GAGCGCAGCGAGTCAGTGAGCGAGGAAGCGGAAGAGCGCCTGATGCGGTATTTTCTCCTTACGCATCTGT
GCGGTATTTCACACCGCAATGGTGCACTCTCAGTACAATCTGCTCTGATGCCGCATAGTTAAGCCAGTAT
ACACTCCGCTATCGCTACGTGACTGGGTCATGGCTGCGCCCCGACACCCGCCAACACCCGCTGACGCGCC
CTGACGGGCTTGTCTGCTCCCGGCATCCGCTTACAGACAAGCTGTGACCGTCTCCGGGAGCTGCATGTGT
CAGAGGTTTTCACCGTCATCACCGAAACGCGCGAGGCAGCTGCGGTAAAGCTCATCAGCGTGGTCGTGAA
GCGATTCACAGATGTCTGCCTGTTCATCCGCGTCCAGCTCGTTGAGTTTCTCCAGAAGCGTTAATGTCTG
GCTTCTGATAAAGCGGGCCATGTTAAGGGCGGTTTTTTCCTGTTTGGTCACTGATGCCTCCGTGTAAGGG
GGATTTCTGTTCATGGGGGTAATGATACCGATGAAACGAGAGAGGATGCTCACGATACGGGTTACTGATG
ATGAACATGCCCGGTTACTGGAACGTTGTGAGGGTAAACAACTGGCGGTATGGATGCGGCGGGACCAGAG
AAAAATCACTCAGGGTCAATGCCAGCGCTTCGTTAATACAGATGTAGGTGTTCCACAGGGTAGCCAGCAG
CATCCTGCGATGCAGATCCGGAACATAATGGTGCAGGGCGCTGACTTCCGCGTTTCCAGACTTTACGAAA
CACGGAAACCGAAGACCATTCATGTTGTTGCTCAGGTCGCAGACGTTTTGCAGCAGCAGTCGCTTCACGT
TCGCTCGCGTATCGGTGATTCATTCTGCTAACCAGTAAGGCAACCCCGCCAGCCTAGCCGGGTCCTCAAC
GACAGGAGCACGATCATGCGCACCCGTGGGGCCGCCATGCCGGCGATAATGGCCTGCTTCTCGCCGAAAC
GTTTGGTGGCGGGACCAGTGACGAAGGCTTGAGCGAGGGCGTGCAAGATTCCGAATACCGCAAGCGACAG
GCCGATCATCGTCGCGCTCCAGCGAAAGCGGTCCTCGCCGAAAATGACCCAGAGCGCTGCCGGCACCTGT
CCTACGAGTTGCATGATAAAGAAGACAGTCATAAGTGCGGCGACGATAGTCATGCCCCGCGCCCACCGGA
AGGAGCTGACTGGGTTGAAGGCTCTCAAGGGCATCGGTCGAGATCCCGGTGCCTAATGAGTGAGCTAACT
TACATTAATTGCGTTGCGCTCACTGCCCGCTTTCCAGTCGGGAAACCTGTCGTGCCAGCTGCATTAATGA
ATCGGCCAACGCGCGGGGAGAGGCGGTTTGCGTATTGGGCGCCAGGGTGGTTTTTCTTTTCACCAGTGAG
ACGGGCAACAGCTGATTGCCCTTCACCGCCTGGCCCTGAGAGAGTTGCAGCAAGCGGTCCACGCTGGTTT
GCCCCAGCAGGCGAAAATCCTGTTTGATGGTGGTTAACGGCGGGATATAACATGAGCTGTCTTCGGTATC
GTCGTATCCCACTACCGAGATATCCGCACCAACGCGCAGCCCGGACTCGGTAATGGCGCGCATTGCGCCC
AGCGCCATCTGATCGTTGGCAACCAGCATCGCAGTGGGAACGATGCCCTCATTCAGCATTTGCATGGTTT
GTTGAAAACCGGACATGGCACTCCAGTCGCCTTCCCGTTCCGCTATCGGCTGAATTTGATTGCGAGTGAG
ATATTTATGCCAGCCAGCCAGACGCAGACGCGCCGAGACAGAACTTAATGGGCCCGCTAACAGCGCGATT
TGCTGGTGACCCAATGCGACCAGATGCTCCACGCCCAGTCGCGTACCGTCTTCATGGGAGAAAATAATAC
TGTTGATGGGTGTCTGGTCAGAGACATCAAGAAATAACGCCGGAACATTAGTGCAGGCAGCTTCCACAGC
AATGGCATCCTGGTCATCCAGCGGATAGTTAATGATCAGCCCACTGACGCGTTGCGCGAGAAGATTGTGC
ACCGCCGCTTTACAGGCTTCGACGCCGCTTCGTTCTACCATCGACACCACCACGCTGGCACCCAGTTGAT
CGGCGCGAGATTTAATCGCCGCGACAATTTGCGACGGCGCGTGCAGGGCCAGACTGGAGGTGGCAACGCC
AATCAGCAACGACTGTTTGCCCGCCAGTTGTTGTGCCACGCGGTTGGGAATGTAATTCAGCTCCGCCATC
GCCGCTTCCACTTTTTCCCGCGTTTTCGCAGAAACGTGGCTGGCCTGGTTCACCACGCGGGAAACGGTCT
GATAAGAGACACCGGCATACTCTGCGACATCGTATAACGTTACTGGTTTCACATTCACCACCCTGAATTG
ACTCTCTTCCGGGCGCTATCATGCCATACCGCGAAAGGTTTTGCGCCATTCGATGGTGTCCGGGATCTCG
ACGCTCTCCCTTATGCGACTCCTGCATTAGGAAGCAGCCCAGTAGTAGGTTGAGGCCGTTGAGCACCGCC
GCCGCAAGGAATGGTGCATGCAAGGAGATGGCGCCCAACAGTCCCCCGGCCACGGGGCCTGCCACCATAC
CCACGCCGAAACAAGCGCTCATGAGCCCGAAGTGGCGAGCCCGATCTTCCCCATCGGTGATGTCGGCGAT
Features (pLannotate 1.2.2; 19 found; start..end, strand, type, name):
     89..107     +  promoter       T7 promoter: promoter for bacteriophage T7 RNA polymerase
    108..132     +  protein_bind   lac operator: The lac repressor binds to the lac operator to inhibit transcription in E. coli. This inhibition can be relieved by adding lactose or isopropyl-β-D-thiogalactopyranoside (IPTG). lac repressor encoded by lacI
    147..169     +  RBS            RBS: efficient ribosome binding site from bacteriophage T7 gene 10 (Olins and Rangwala, 1989)
    177..2594    +  CDS            VCP: TERA_HUMAN - Experimental evidence at protein level: Swiss-Prot protein existence level 1. Necessary for the fragmentation of Golgi stacks during mitosis and for their reassembly after mitosis. Involved in the formation of the transitional endoplasmic reticulum (tER). The transfer of membranes from the endoplasmic reticulum to the Golgi apparatus occurs via 50-70 nm transition vesicles which derive from part-rough, part-smooth transitional elements of the endoplasmic reticulum (tER). Vesicle budding from the tER is an ATP-dependent process. The ternary complex containing UFD1, VCP and NPLOC4 b
   2646..2663    +  CDS            9xHis (fragment): 9xHis affinity tag
   2673..2722    +  CDS            SET1 (fragment): solubility-enhancement tag derived from T7 phage gene 10B
   2730..2777    +  terminator     T7 terminator: transcription terminator for bacteriophage T7 RNA polymerase
   2814..3242    +  rep_origin     f1 ori (sequence partly withheld): f1 bacteriophage origin of replication; arrow indicates direction of (+) strand synthesis
   3295..3352    +  promoter       AmpR promoter (fragment): bla
   3361..4176    -  CDS            KanR: aminoglycoside phosphotransferase; aph(3')-Ia; confers resistance to kanamycin in bacteria or G418 (Geneticin®) in eukaryotes
   4298..4886    +  rep_origin     ori: high-copy-number ColE1/pMB1/pBR322/pUC origin of replication
   5072..5211    -  misc_feature   bom: basis of mobility region from pBR322
   5313..5504    -  CDS            rop: Rop protein, which maintains plasmids at low copy number; rop
   5521..5901    +  CDS            YPB1_ECOLX: Protein predicted: Swiss-Prot protein existence level 4. From Escherichia coli.
   5973..6264    -  CDS            TcR (fragment): tetracycline efflux protein; tet; confers resistance to tetracycline
   6279..6300    -  protein_bind   CAP binding site: CAP binding activates transcription in the presence of cAMP. E. coli catabolite activator protein
   6313..7395    -  CDS            lacI: lac repressor; lacI; The lac repressor binds to the lac operator to inhibit transcription in E. coli. This inhibition can be relieved by adding lactose or isopropyl-β-D-thiogalactopyranoside (IPTG).
   7396..7473    -  promoter       lacI promoter: lacI
   7481..67      -  CDS            TcR (fragment) (across the origin): tetracycline efflux protein; tet; confers resistance to tetracycline
