[The description below was written by a language model from this plasmid's Addgene catalogue record and pLannotate feature annotations shown in this document.]
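Description:
pAM232 is a bacterial expression plasmid built on the pET24b backbone for producing human p97 (VCP, also known as CDC48 or TERA), a AAA+ ATPase, with a C-terminal FLAG tag. The full sequenced plasmid is about 7.7 kb. It is propagated in E. coli under kanamycin selection (aph(3')-Ia), using a pBR322/ColE1-type origin. The backbone also retains the bom mobility region and the rop gene. Rop normally lowers copy number, although the catalogue entry lists the plasmid as high copy. An f1 origin is present too, along with short non-functional remnants of the tetracycline resistance gene that are typical pET backbone sequence.

The VCP coding sequence sits in the standard pET expression cassette. A T7 promoter is followed by a lac operator, then the strong T7 gene 10 ribosome binding site, and a T7 terminator lies downstream. A plasmid-borne lacI gene supplies the repressor, so transcription stays low until IPTG is added in a host that expresses T7 RNA polymerase.

The automated annotation does not call out the FLAG tag as a separate feature. A short unannotated gap between the end of the VCP match and the next feature is where it would be expected. A six-codon His-tag sequence from the pET24b backbone lies further downstream, but the record does not show whether it is in frame and translated or is cut off by a stop codon after the FLAG tag.

The associated publication concerns how multisystem proteinopathy mutations in p97 affect binding of the NPLOC4–UFD1L cofactor and substrate processing. The plasmid therefore appears intended for recombinant production of FLAG-tagged p97 for biochemical and structural studies.
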