Addgene plasmid #226654: pAM232
Purpose: pET24b-p97-FLAG
Depositing lab: Andreas Martin. Depositing organization: University of California, Berkeley. Publication: Multisystem Proteinopathy Mutations in VCP/p97 Increase NPLOC4.UFD1L Binding and Substrate Processing. Blythe EE, Gates SN, Deshaies RJ, Martin A. Structure. 2019 Dec 3;27(12):1820-1829.e4. doi: 10.1016/j.str.2019.09.011. Epub 2019 Oct 14. PubMed 31623962.
Backbone
  Vector backbone: pET24b
  Vector type: Bacterial Expression
Growth in bacteria
  Bacterial resistance: Kanamycin, 50 μg/mL
  Growth temperature: 37°C
  Growth strain: DH5alpha
  Copy number: High Copy
Gene/Insert
  Gene/Insert name: p97
  Species: H. sapiens (human)
  Entrez Gene: VCP (a.k.a. CDC48, FTDALS6, TERA, p97)
  Tag / fusion protein: FLAG (C terminal on insert)
Terms and licenses: Academic/Nonprofit Terms; Industry Terms: Not Available to Industry
How to cite: pAM232 was a gift from Andreas Martin (Addgene plasmid # 226654 ; http://n2t.net/addgene:226654 ; RRID:Addgene_226654)
